Addgene plasmid #101339: pALPS_3'LTR GFP@gag start SFFV rev
Purpose: LTR drives GFP and internal SFFV promoter drives codon optimized rev
Depositing lab: Jeremy Luban. Depositing organization: University of Massachusetts, Worcester. Publication: Intron-containing RNA from the HIV-1 provirus activates type I interferon and inflammatory cytokines. McCauley SM, Kim K, Nowosielska A, Dauphin A, Yurkovetskiy L, Diehl WE, Luban J. Nat Commun. 2018 Dec 13;9(1):5305. doi: 10.1038/s41467-018-07753-2. PubMed 30546110.
Backbone
  Vector backbone: pALPS
  Vector type: Lentiviral
Growth in bacteria
  Bacterial resistance: Ampicillin, 100 μg/mL
  Growth temperature: 30°C
  Growth strain: NEB Stable
  Copy number: High Copy
Gene/Insert
  Gene/Insert name: GFP, rev
  Cloning method: Restriction Enzyme; 5′ cloning site unknown (unknown if destroyed); 3′ cloning site unknown (unknown if destroyed)
  Sequencing primers: 5′ unknown
Terms and licenses: Academic/Nonprofit Terms; Industry Terms: Not Available to Industry
How to cite: pALPS_3'LTR GFP@gag start SFFV rev was a gift from Jeremy Luban (Addgene plasmid # 101339 ; http://n2t.net/addgene:101339 ; RRID:Addgene_101339)
