[The description below was written by a language model from this plasmid's Addgene catalogue record and pLannotate feature annotations shown in this document.]
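Description:
pALPS_3'LTR GFP@gag start SFFV rev is an HIV-1-based lentiviral transfer vector built on the pALPS backbone. It is maintained in bacteria through a high-copy ColE1/pUC-type origin and an ampicillin resistance gene (β-lactamase with its own promoter). The annotated sequence also carries a fragment of the pBR322 bom region and an SV40 enhancer/early promoter upstream of the viral cassette.

In the plasmid, a CMV enhancer/promoter sits directly ahead of a truncated HIV-1 5' LTR, an arrangement that normally drives production of the genomic RNA in packaging cells. This is followed by a fragment of the Ψ packaging signal that runs straight into the EGFP coding sequence, consistent with the name, which indicates that GFP is placed at the gag start position. Downstream lie the Rev response element, a short native Rev fragment, and the cPPT/CTS. An internal spleen focus-forming virus (SFFV) promoter then drives a full-length rev open reading frame, which the record describes as codon optimized. A nef fragment precedes the 3' LTR, whose R-U5 portion is the only part called by the annotation tool. The name implies that the 3' LTR is kept functional, so that after reverse transcription the LTR can act as a promoter in target cells, although the feature table does not itself confirm an intact U3.

According to the stated purpose, the LTR drives GFP while SFFV supplies Rev. Because the GFP transcript contains the RRE, Rev expressed from the same provirus should promote its nuclear export. The associated publication concerns innate immune activation by intron-containing HIV-1 proviral RNA, so the construct probably serves as a minimal provirus for testing that effect, though the record does not describe its specific experimental role.
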