Features (pLannotate 1.2.2; 17 found; start..end, strand, type, name):
     31..83      -  misc_feature   bom (fragment): basis of mobility region from pBR322
    245..574     +  promoter       SV40 promoter: SV40 enhancer and early promoter
    586..965     +  enhancer       CMV enhancer: human cytomegalovirus immediate early enhancer
    966..1165    +  promoter       CMV promoter: human cytomegalovirus (CMV) immediate early promoter
   1183..1363    +  LTR            5' LTR (truncated): truncated 5' long terminal repeat (LTR) from HIV-1
   1410..1522    +  misc_feature   HIV-1 Ψ (fragment): packaging signal of human immunodeficiency virus type 1
   1519..2235    +  CDS            EGFP: EGFP is a basic (constitutively fluorescent) green fluorescent protein published in 1996, derived from Aequorea victoria. It is reported to be a rapidly-maturing weak dimer with moderate acid sensitivity.
   2398..2631    +  misc_feature   RRE: The Rev response element (RRE) of HIV-1 allows for Rev-dependent mRNA export from the nucleus to the cytoplasm.
   3008..3108    +  CDS            Rev (fragment): human immunodeficiency virus 1 (HIV-1) Rev protein; rev; enhances nuclear export of unspliced and incompletely spliced viral mRNAs
   3158..3275    +  misc_feature   cPPT/CTS: central polypurine tract and central termination sequence of HIV-1
   3412..3819    +  promoter       SFFV promoter: spleen focus-forming virus long terminal repeat (LTR) promoter
   3869..4216    +  CDS            rev: REV_HV1H2 - Experimental evidence at protein level: Swiss-Prot protein existence level 1. Escorts unspliced or incompletely spliced viral pre-mRNAs (late transcripts) out of the nucleus of infected cells. These pre- mRNAs carry a recognition sequence called Rev responsive element (RRE) located in the env gene, that is not present in fully spliced viral mRNAs (early transcripts). This function is essential since most viral proteins are translated from unspliced or partially spliced pre-mRNAs which cannot exit the nucleus by the pathway used by fully processed cellular mRNAs. Rev itself is trans
   4248..4652    +  CDS            nef (fragment): NEF_HV1BR - Experimental evidence at protein level: Swiss-Prot protein existence level 1. Extracellular Nef protein targets CD4(+) T-lymphocytes for apoptosis by interacting with CXCR4 surface receptors (PubMed:14990729). From Human immunodeficiency virus type 1 group M subtype B (isolate BRU/LAI) (HIV-1).
   4777..4957    +  LTR            5' LTR (truncated): truncated 5' long terminal repeat (LTR) from HIV-1
   5025..5613    -  rep_origin     ori: high-copy-number ColE1/pMB1/pBR322/pUC origin of replication
   5784..6644    -  CDS            AmpR: β-lactamase; bla; confers resistance to ampicillin, carbenicillin, and related antibiotics
   6645..6749    -  promoter       AmpR promoter: bla
>Addgene plasmid #101339 | pALPS_3'LTR GFP@gag start SFFV rev | addgene full sequence | sequence record 194235 | Addgene NGS Result
GTCGACGGATCGGGAGATCTCCCGATCCCCTATGGTGCACTCTCAGTACAATCTGCTCTGATGCCGCATA
GTTAAGCCAGTATCTGCTCCCTGCTTGTGTGTTGGAGGTCGCTGAGTAGTGCGCGAGCAAAATTTAAGCT
ACAACAAGGCAAGGCTTGACCGACAATTGCATGAAGAATCTGCTTAGGGTTAGGCGTTTTGCGCTGCTTC
GCGATGTACGGGCCAGATATACGCGCTGTGGAATGTGTGTCAGTTAGGGTGTGGAAAGTCCCCAGGCTCC
CCAGCAGGCAGAAGTATGCAAAGCATGCATCTCAATTAGTCAGCAACCAGGTGTGGAAAGTCCCCAGGCT
CCCCAGCAGGCAGAAGTATGCAAAGCATGCATCTCAATTAGTCAGCAACCATAGTCCCGCCCCTAACTCC
GCCCATCCCGCCCCTAACTCCGCCCAGTTCCGCCCATTCTCCGCCCCATGGCTGACTAATTTTTTTTATT
TATGCAGAGGCCGAGGCCGCCTCTGCCTCTGAGCTATTCCAGAAGTAGTGAGGAGGCTTTTTTGGAGGCC
TAGGCTTTTGCAAAAAGCTCGCGTTGACATTGATTATTGACTAGTTATTAATAGTAATCAATTACGGGGT
CATTAGTTCATAGCCCATATATGGAGTTCCGCGTTACATAACTTACGGTAAATGGCCCGCCTGGCTGACC
GCCCAACGACCCCCGCCCATTGACGTCAATAATGACGTATGTTCCCATAGTAACGCCAATAGGGACTTTC
CATTGACGTCAATGGGTGGAGTATTTACGGTAAACTGCCCACTTGGCAGTACATCAAGTGTATCATATGC
CAAGTACGCCCCCTATTGACGTCAATGACGGTAAATGGCCCGCCTGGCATTATGCCCAGTACATGACCTT
ATGGGACTTTCCTACTTGGCAGTACATCTACGTATTAGTCATCGCTATTACCATGGTGATGCGGTTTTGG
CAGTACATCAATGGGCGTGGATAGCGGTTTGACTCACGGGGATTTCCAAGTCTCCACCCCATTGACGTCA
ATGGGAGTTTGTTTTGGCACCAAAATCAACGGGACTTTCCAAAATGTCGTAACAACTCCGCCCCATTGAC
GCAAATGGGCGGTAGGCGTGTACGGTGGGAGGTCTATATAAGCAGCGCGTTTTGCCTGTACTGGGTCTCT
CTGGTTAGACCAGATCTGAGCCTGGGAGCTCTCTGGCTAACTAGGGAACCCACTGCTTAAGCCTCAATAA
AGCTTGCCTTGAGTGCTTCAAGTAGTGTGTGCCCGTCTGTTGTGTGACTCTGGTAACTAGAGATCCCTCA
GACCCTTTTAGTCAGTGTGGAAAATCTCTAGCAGTGGCGCCCGAACAGGGACTTGAAAGCGAAAGGGAAA
CCAGAGGAGCTCTCTCGACGCAGGACTCGGCTTGCTGAAGCGCGCACGGCAAGAGGCGAGGGGCGGCGAC
TGGTGAGTACGCCAAAAATTTTGACTAGCGGAGGCTAGAAGGAGAGAGATGGTGTCAAAAGGAGAAGAAC
TGTTCACCGGAGTGGTCCCAATCCTGGTGGAGCTGGACGGAGATGTCAATGGCCACAAGTTCAGCGTGAG
CGGAGAGGGAGAAGGAGACGCTACATACGGCAAGCTGACTCTGAAATTCATTTGCACCACAGGGAAGCTG
CCCGTGCCTTGGCCAACCCTGGTCACTACCCTGACATACGGCGTCCAGTGTTTTAGCAGATATCCAGACC
ACATGAAGCAGCATGATTTCTTTAAATCCGCCATGCCCGAGGGCTACGTGCAGGAACGGACAATCTTCTT
TAAGGACGATGGAAACTATAAAACTAGAGCTGAGGTGAAGTTCGAAGGAGACACCCTGGTCAACAGGATC
GAGCTGAAGGGCATTGACTTTAAAGAAGATGGGAATATTCTGGGACACAAGCTGGAGTACAACTACAACT
CTCATAACGTGTATATCATGGCAGATAAGCAGAAAAACGGCATTAAGGTCAATTTCAAAATCCGCCACAA
TATTGAAGACGGGAGCGTGCAGCTGGCCGATCATTACCAGCAGAACACACCTATCGGCGACGGACCCGTG
CTGCTGCCTGATAATCACTATCTGTCTACTCAGAGTGCCCTGTCAAAGGACCCAAACGAGAAACGAGATC
ATATGGTGCTGCTGGAGTTTGTCACCGCTGCTGGAATCACACTGGGCATGGATGAGCTGTACAAGTAACG
GCCGGCCGCTGATCTTCAGACCTGGAGGAGGAGATATGAGGGACAATTGGAGAAGTGAATTATATAAATA
TAAAGTAGTAAAAATTGAACCATTAGGAGTAGCACCCACCAAGGCAAAGAGAAGAGTGGTGCAGAGAGAA
AAAAGAGCAGTGGGAATAGGAGCTTTGTTCCTTGGGTTCTTGGGAGCAGCAGGAAGCACTATGGGCGCAG
CGTCAATGACGCTGACGGTACAGGCCAGACAATTATTGTCTGGTATAGTGCAGCAGCAGAACAATTTGCT
GAGGGCTATTGAGGCGCAACAGCATCTGTTGCAACTCACAGTCTGGGGCATCAAGCAGCTCCAGGCAAGA
ATCCTGGCTGTGGAAAGATACCTAAAGGATCAACAGCTCCTGGGGATTTGGGGTTGCTCTGGAAAACTCA
TTTGCACCACTGCTGTGCCTTGGAATGCTAGTTGGAGTAATAAATCTCTGGAACAGATTTGGAATCACAC
GACCTGGATGGAGTGGGACAGAGAAATTAACAATTACACAAGCTTAATACACTCCTTAATTGAAGAATCG
CAAAACCAGCAAGAAAAGAATGAACAAGAATTATTGGAATTAGATAAATGGGCAAGTTTGTGGAATTGGT
TTAACATAACAAATTGGCTGTGGTATATAAAATTATTCATAATGATAGTAGGAGGCTTGGTAGGTTTAAG
AATAGTTTTTGCTGTACTTTCTATAGTGAATAGAGTTAGGCAGGGATATTCACCATTATCGTTTCAGACC
CACCTCCCAACCCCGAGGGGACCCGACAGGCCCGAAGGAATAGAAGAAGAAGGTGGAGAGAGAGACAGAG
ACAGATCCATTCGATTAGTGAACGGATCGGCACTGCGTGCGCCAATTCTGCAGACAAATGGCAGTATTCA
TCCACAATTTTAAAAGAAAAGGGGGGATTGGGGGGTACAGTGCAGGGGAAAGAATAGTAGACATAATAGC
AACAGACATACAAACTAAAGAATTACAAAAACAAATTACAAAAATTCAAAATTTTCGGGTTTATTACAGG
GACAGCAGAGATCCAGTTTGGTTAATTAACTGCAGCCCCGATAAAATAAAAGATTTTATTTAGTCTCCAG
AAAAAGGGGGGAATGAAAGACCCCACCTGTAGGTTTGGCAAGCTAGCTGCAGTAACGCCATTTTGCAAGG
CATGGAAAAATACCAAACCAAGAATAGAGAAGTTCAGATCAAGGGCGGGTACATGAAAATAGCTAACGTT
GGGCCAAACAGGATATCTGCGGTGAGCAGTTTCGGCCCCGGCCCGGGGCCAAGAACAGATGGTCACCGCA
GTTTCGGCCCCGGCCCGAGGCCAAGAACAGATGGTCCCCAGATATGGCCCAACCCTCAGCAGTTTCTTAA
GACCCATCAGATGTTTCCAGGCTCCCCCAAGGACCTGAAATGACCCTGCGCCTTATTTGAATTAACCAAT
CAGCCTGCTTCTCGCTTCTGTTCGCGCGCTTCTGCTTCCCGAGCTCTATAAAAGAGCTCACAACCCCTCA
CTCGGCGCGCCAGTCCTCCGACAGACTGAGTCGCCCGGGGGTCTAGAAGCGCTGGATCCGTTTAAACGCG
GCCGCCACGCGTGCCACCATGGCCGGAAGATCTGGCGACAGTGATGAGGAACTGATCCGAACAGTGAGGC
TGATTAAGCTGCTGTACCAGAGCAACCCCCCTCCAAATCCCGAGGGCACTAGGCAGGCACGAAGAAACAG
GCGCCGACGGTGGAGAGAGAGGCAGCGACAGATCCACAGCATTTCCGAACGCATCCTGTCAACCTATCTG
GGCCGGAGCGCCGAGCCAGTGCCACTGCAGCTGCCCCCTCTGGAGCGGCTGACACTGGACTGCAATGAAG
ATTGTGGGACCAGTGGAACACAGGGCGTCGGGTCCCCTCAGATTCTGGTGGAATCCCCAACTGTCCTGGA
GTCTGGCACCAAAGAATGACCCGGGGCGATCGCAGACCTGCAGGTGGCCTCAGGTACCTTTAAGACCAAT
GACTTACAAGGCAGCTGTAGATCTTAGCCACTTTTTAAAAGAAAAGGGGGGACTGGAAGGGCTAATTCAC
TCCCAAAGAAGACAAGATATCCTTGATCTGTGGATCTACCACACACAAGGCTACTTCCCTGATTGGCAGA
ACTACACACCAGGGCCAGGGGTCAGATATCCACTGACCTTTGGATGGTGCTACAAGCTAGTACCAGTTGA
GCCAGATAAGGTAGAAGAGGCCAATAAAGGAGAGAACACCAGCTTGTTACACCCTGTGAGCCTGCATGGA
ATGGATGACCCTGAGAGAGAAGTGTTAGAGTGGAGGTTTGACAGCCGCCTAGCATTTCATCACGTGGCCC
GAGAGCTGCATCCGGAGTACTTCAAGAACTGCTGACATCGAGCTTGCTACAAGGGACTTTCCGCTGGGGA
CTTTCCAGGGAGGCGTGGCCTGGGCGGGACTGGGGAGTGGCGAGCCCTCAGATGCTGCATATAAGCAGCT
GCTTTTTGCCTGTACTGGGTCTCTCTGGTTAGACCAGATCTGAGCCTGGGAGCTCTCTGGCTAACTAGGG
AACCCACTGCTTAAGCCTCAATAAAGCTTGCCTTGAGTGCTTCAAGTAGTGTGTGCCCGTCTGTTGTGTG
ACTCTGGTAACTAGAGATCCCTCAGACCCTTTTAGTCAGTGTGGAAAATCTCTAGCAGGCGTTTCATGTG
AGCAAAAGGCCAGCAAAAGGCCAGGAACCGTAAAAAGGCCGCGTTGCTGGCGTTTTTCCATAGGCTCCGC
CCCCCTGACGAGCATCACAAAAATCGACGCTCAAGTCAGAGGTGGCGAAACCCGACAGGACTATAAAGAT
ACCAGGCGTTTCCCCCTGGAAGCTCCCTCGTGCGCTCTCCTGTTCCGACCCTGCCGCTTACCGGATACCT
GTCCGCCTTTCTCCCTTCGGGAAGCGTGGCGCTTTCTCATAGCTCACGCTGTAGGTATCTCAGTTCGGTG
TAGGTCGTTCGCTCCAAGCTGGGCTGTGTGCACGAACCCCCCGTTCAGCCCGACCGCTGCGCCTTATCCG
GTAACTATCGTCTTGAGTCCAACCCGGTAAGACACGACTTATCGCCACTGGCAGCAGCCACTGGTAACAG
GATTAGCAGAGCGAGGTATGTAGGCGGTGCTACAGAGTTCTTGAAGTGGTGGCCTAACTACGGCTACACT
AGAAGAACAGTATTTGGTATCTGCGCTCTGCTGAAGCCAGTTACCTTCGGAAAAAGAGTTGGTAGCTCTT
GATCCGGCAAACAAACCACCGCTGGTAGCGGTGGTTTTTTTGTTTGCAAGCAGCAGATTACGCGCAGAAA
AAAAGGATCTCAAGAAGATCCTTTGATCTTTTCTACGGGGTCTGACGCTCAGTGGAACGAAAACTCACGT
TAAGGGATTTTGGTCATGAGATTATCAAAAAGGATCTTCACCTAGATCCTTTTAAATTAAAAATGAAGTT
TTAAATCAATCTAAAGTATATATGAGTAAACTTGGTCTGACAGTTACCAATGCTTAATCAGTGAGGCACC
TATCTCAGCGATCTGTCTATTTCGTTCATCCATAGTTGCCTGACTCCCCGTCGTGTAGATAACTACGATA
CGGGAGGGCTTACCATCTGGCCCCAGTGCTGCAATGATACCGCGAGACCCACGCTCACCGGCTCCAGATT
TATCAGCAATAAACCAGCCAGCCGGAAGGGCCGAGCGCAGAAGTGGTCCTGCAACTTTATCCGCCTCCAT
CCAGTCTATTAATTGTTGCCGGGAAGCTAGAGTAAGTAGTTCGCCAGTTAATAGTTTGCGCAACGTTGTT
GCCATTGCTACAGGCATCGTGGTGTCACGCTCGTCGTTTGGTATGGCTTCATTCAGCTCCGGTTCCCAAC
GATCAAGGCGAGTTACATGATCCCCCATGTTGTGCAAAAAAGCGGTTAGCTCCTTCGGTCCTCCGATCGT
TGTCAGAAGTAAGTTGGCCGCAGTGTTATCACTCATGGTTATGGCAGCACTGCATAATTCTCTTACTGTC
ATGCCATCCGTAAGATGCTTTTCTGTGACTGGTGAGTACTCAACCAAGTCATTCTGAGAATAGTGTATGC
GGCGACCGAGTTGCTCTTGCCCGGCGTCAATACGGGATAATACCGCGCCACATAGCAGAACTTTAAAAGT
GCTCATCATTGGAAAACGTTCTTCGGGGCGAAAACTCTCAAGGATCTTACCGCTGTTGAGATCCAGTTCG
ATGTAACCCACTCGTGCACCCAACTGATCTTCAGCATCTTTTACTTTCACCAGCGTTTCTGGGTGAGCAA
AAACAGGAAGGCAAAATGCCGCAAAAAAGGGAATAAGGGCGACACGGAAATGTTGAATACTCATACTCTT
CCTTTTTCAATATTATTGAAGCATTTATCAGGGTTATTGTCTCATGAGCGGATACATATTTGAATGTATT
TAGAAAAATAAACAAATAGGGGTTCCGCGCACATTTCCCCGAAAAGTGCCACCTGAC
